Addgene plasmid #73423: pETM6-1D4-mCherry
Purpose: Reporter plasmid encoding mCherry, codon optimized for E. coli, transcriptionally driven by orthogonal T7-lac promoter variant 1D4.
Depositing lab: Mattheos Koffas. Depositing organization: Rensselaer Polytechnic Institute. Publication: Rapid generation of CRISPR/dCas9-regulated, orthogonally repressible hybrid T7-lac promoters for modular, tuneable control of metabolic pathway fluxes in Escherichia coli. Cress BF, Jones JA, Kim DC, Leitz QD, Englaender JA, Collins SM, Linhardt RJ, Koffas MA. Nucleic Acids Res. 2016 Apr 13. pii: gkw231. 10.1093/nar/gkw231 PubMed 27079979.
Backbone
  Vector backbone: pETM6
  Backbone manufacturer: Koffas Lab, Addgene Plasmid #49795
  Backbone size w/o insert (bp): 5147
  Vector type: Bacterial Expression, CRISPR, Synthetic Biology
Growth in bacteria
  Bacterial resistance: Ampicillin, 100 μg/mL
  Growth temperature: 37°C
  Growth strain: DH5alpha
  Copy number: High Copy
Gene/Insert
  Gene/Insert name: Promoter 1D4 (orthogonal T7-lac variant)
  Species: Synthetic
  Promoter: P1D4 (orthogonal T7-lac variant)
  Cloning method: Unknown
  Sequencing primers: 5′ pBRrevBam; 3′ T7 terminal
Terms and licenses: Academic/Nonprofit Terms; Industry Terms: Not Available to Industry
Depositor comments: Constructed using degenerate site directed mutagenesis of T7-lac promoter region. Also encodes mCherry reporter.
How to cite: pETM6-1D4-mCherry was a gift from Mattheos Koffas (Addgene plasmid # 73423 ; http://n2t.net/addgene:73423 ; RRID:Addgene_73423)
