[The description below was written by a language model from this plasmid's Addgene catalogue record and pLannotate feature annotations shown in this document.]
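Description:
pETM6-1D4-mCherry is a bacterial expression reporter plasmid built on the pETM6 backbone, a pET-style vector for E. coli. It is propagated through a ColE1/pMB1-type origin and selected with ampicillin via the β-lactamase gene and its native promoter. The catalogue lists it as high copy, although the annotated backbone also carries the pBR322 bom region and the rop gene, which normally moderates copy number. An f1 origin is present for single-stranded DNA production, and short tetracycline-resistance fragments are non-functional remnants of the pBR322 lineage. The small "CMV intron" fragment called near the end of the map is only 18 nt long and is most likely a spurious match. It lies where the mutated promoter would be expected, just upstream of the lac operator across the circular junction.

The payload is an E. coli codon-optimised mCherry coding sequence driven by promoter 1D4, a synthetic orthogonal variant of the hybrid T7-lac promoter generated by degenerate site-directed mutagenesis of the T7-lac region. No T7 promoter is annotated in the feature table, consistent with the sequence having been altered. The lac operator, the T7 gene 10 ribosome binding site, mCherry, an S-tag fragment downstream of the reporter, and the T7 terminator are all annotated in order. A plasmid-borne lacI gene with its own promoter supplies lac repressor, so expression should depend on T7 RNA polymerase and be IPTG-inducible.

The associated work concerns CRISPR/dCas9-regulated, orthogonally repressible T7-lac promoters for tuning metabolic pathway flux. Red fluorescence from this construct serves as a readout of the strength and repressibility of the 1D4 variant. The record does not describe any guide RNA or dCas9 component on this plasmid.
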