Features (pLannotate 1.2.2; 18 found; start..end, strand, type, name):
      3..27      +  protein_bind   lac operator: The lac repressor binds to the lac operator to inhibit transcription in E. coli. This inhibition can be relieved by adding lactose or isopropyl-β-D-thiogalactopyranoside (IPTG). lac repressor encoded by lacI
     42..64      +  RBS            RBS: efficient ribosome binding site from bacteriophage T7 gene 10 (Olins and Rangwala, 1989)
     72..779     +  CDS            mCherry: mCherry is a basic (constitutively fluorescent) red fluorescent protein published in 2004, derived from Discosoma sp.. It is reported to be a very rapidly-maturing monomer with low acid sensitivity.
    801..842     +  CDS            S-Tag (fragment): affinity and epitope tag derived from pancreatic ribonuclease A
    898..945     +  terminator     T7 terminator: transcription terminator for bacteriophage T7 RNA polymerase
    989..1444    +  rep_origin     f1 ori (sequence partly withheld): f1 bacteriophage origin of replication; arrow indicates direction of (+) strand synthesis
   1559..2419    -  CDS            AmpR: β-lactamase; bla; confers resistance to ampicillin, carbenicillin, and related antibiotics
   2420..2512    -  promoter       AmpR promoter: bla
   2593..3181    +  rep_origin     ori: high-copy-number ColE1/pMB1/pBR322/pUC origin of replication
   3367..3509    -  misc_feature   bom: basis of mobility region from pBR322
   3611..3802    -  CDS            rop: Rop protein, which maintains plasmids at low copy number; rop
   3819..4199    +  CDS            YPB1_ECOLX: Protein predicted: Swiss-Prot protein existence level 4. From Escherichia coli.
   4261..4325    -  CDS            TcR (fragment): tetracycline efflux protein; tet; confers resistance to tetracycline
   4340..4361    -  protein_bind   CAP binding site: CAP binding activates transcription in the presence of cAMP. E. coli catabolite activator protein
   4374..5456    -  CDS            lacI: lac repressor; lacI; The lac repressor binds to the lac operator to inhibit transcription in E. coli. This inhibition can be relieved by adding lactose or isopropyl-β-D-thiogalactopyranoside (IPTG).
   5457..5534    -  promoter       lacI promoter: lacI
   5542..5815    -  CDS            TcR (fragment): tetracycline efflux protein; tet; confers resistance to tetracycline
   5847..5864    +  intron         CMV intron (fragment): modified intron A from human cytomegalovirus (CMV)
>Addgene plasmid #73423 | pETM6-1D4-mCherry | depositor full sequence | sequence record 135323 | Full Sequence
AAGGAATTGTGAGCGGATAACAATTCCCCTCTAGAAATAATTTTGTTTAACTTTAAGAAGGAGATATACA
TATGGTTTCAAAAGGCGAAGAAGACAACATGGCGATTATCAAGGAATTTATGCGTTTCAAGGTCCACATG
GAAGGCAGCGTCAATGGTCACGAATTTGAAATTGAAGGCGAAGGTGAAGGCCGTCCGTATGAAGGCACCC
AGACGGCAAAACTGAAGGTCACCAAAGGCGGTCCGCTGCCGTTTGCTTGGGATATTCTGTCACCGCAATT
CATGTATGGTTCGAAAGCGTACGTTAAGCATCCGGCCGATATCCCGGACTATCTGAAACTGTCCTTTCCG
GAAGGCTTCAAATGGGAACGTGTTATGAACTTCGAAGATGGCGGTGTGGTTACCGTCACGCAGGATAGCT
CTCTGCAAGACGGTGAATTTATTTATAAAGTGAAGCTGCGCGGCACCAATTTCCCGAGCGATGGTCCGGT
TATGCAGAAAAAGACGATGGGCTGGGAAGCGAGTTCCGAACGTATGTACCCGGAAGACGGTGCCCTGAAA
GGCGAAATCAAGCAGCGCCTGAAACTGAAGGATGGCGGTCACTATGACGCAGAAGTGAAAACCACGTACA
AGGCTAAAAAGCCGGTCCAACTGCCGGGTGCATACAACGTGAACATCAAGCTGGATATCACCAGCCATAA
CGAAGACTATACGATCGTTGAACAGTACGAACGTGCAGAAGGCCGCCACTCTACCGGCGGTATGGATGAA
CTGTACAAATAAGGTACCCTCGAGTCTGGTAAAGAAACCGCTGCTGCGAAATTTGAACGCCAGCACATGG
ACTCGTCTACTAGTCGCAGCTTAATTAACCTAAACTGCTGCCACCGCTGAGCAATAACTAGCATAACCCC
TTGGGGCCTCTAAACGGGTCTTGAGGGGTTTTTTGCTAGCGAAAGGAGGAGTCGACTATATCCGGATTGG
CGAATGGG
[124 nt withheld, positions 989-1112]
C
[91 nt withheld, positions 1114-1204]
A
[49 nt withheld, positions 1206-1254]
CCTTTGACGTTGGAGTCCACGTTCTTT
[37 nt withheld, positions 1282-1318]
ACCCTATCTCGGTCTATTCTTTTGATTTATAAGGGATTTTGCCGATTTCGGCCTATTGGTTAAAAAATGA
GCTGATTTAACAAAAATTTAACGCGAATTTTAACAAAATATTAACGTTTACAATTTCTGGCGGCACGATG
GCATGAGATTATCAAAAAGGATCTTCACCTAGATCCTTTTAAATTAAAAATGAAGTTTTAAATCAATCTA
AAGTATATATGAGTAAACTTGGTCTGACAGTTACCAATGCTTAATCAGTGAGGCACCTATCTCAGCGATC
TGTCTATTTCGTTCATCCATAGTTGCCTGACTCCCCGTCGTGTAGATAACTACGATACGGGAGGGCTTAC
CATCTGGCCCCAGTGCTGCAATGATACCGCGAGACCCACGCTCACCGGCTCCAGATTTATCAGCAATAAA
CCAGCCAGCCGGAAGGGCCGAGCGCAGAAGTGGTCCTGCAACTTTATCCGCCTCCATCCAGTCTATTAAT
TGTTGCCGGGAAGCTAGAGTAAGTAGTTCGCCAGTTAATAGTTTGCGCAACGTTGTTGCCATTGCTACAG
GCATCGTGGTGTCACGCTCGTCGTTTGGTATGGCTTCATTCAGCTCCGGTTCCCAACGATCAAGGCGAGT
TACATGATCCCCCATGTTGTGCAAAAAAGCGGTTAGCTCCTTCGGTCCTCCGATCGTTGTCAGAAGTAAG
TTGGCCGCAGTGTTATCACTCATGGTTATGGCAGCACTGCATAATTCTCTTACTGTCATGCCATCCGTAA
GATGCTTTTCTGTGACTGGTGAGTACTCAACCAAGTCATTCTGAGAATAGTGTATGCGGCGACCGAGTTG
CTCTTGCCCGGCGTCAATACGGGATAATACCGCGCCACATAGCAGAACTTTAAAAGTGCTCATCATTGGA
AAACGTTCTTCGGGGCGAAAACTCTCAAGGATCTTACCGCTGTTGAGATCCAGTTCGATGTAACCCACTC
GTGCACCCAACTGATCTTCAGCATCTTTTACTTTCACCAGCGTTTCTGGGTGAGCAAAAACAGGAAGGCA
AAATGCCGCAAAAAAGGGAATAAGGGCGACACGGAAATGTTGAATACTCATACTCTTCCTTTTTCAATCA
TGATTGAAGCATTTATCAGGGTTATTGTCTCATGAGCGGATACATATTTGAATGTATTTAGAAAAATAAA
CAAATAGGTCATGACCAAAATCCCTTAACGTGAGTTTTCGTTCCACTGAGCGTCAGACCCCGTAGAAAAG
ATCAAAGGATCTTCTTGAGATCCTTTTTTTCTGCGCGTAATCTGCTGCTTGCAAACAAAAAAACCACCGC
TACCAGCGGTGGTTTGTTTGCCGGATCAAGAGCTACCAACTCTTTTTCCGAAGGTAACTGGCTTCAGCAG
AGCGCAGATACCAAATACTGTCCTTCTAGTGTAGCCGTAGTTAGGCCACCACTTCAAGAACTCTGTAGCA
CCGCCTACATACCTCGCTCTGCTAATCCTGTTACCAGTGGCTGCTGCCAGTGGCGATAAGTCGTGTCTTA
CCGGGTTGGACTCAAGACGATAGTTACCGGATAAGGCGCAGCGGTCGGGCTGAACGGGGGGTTCGTGCAC
ACAGCCCAGCTTGGAGCGAACGACCTACACCGAACTGAGATACCTACAGCGTGAGCTATGAGAAAGCGCC
ACGCTTCCCGAAGGGAGAAAGGCGGACAGGTATCCGGTAAGCGGCAGGGTCGGAACAGGAGAGCGCACGA
GGGAGCTTCCAGGGGGAAACGCCTGGTATCTTTATAGTCCTGTCGGGTTTCGCCACCTCTGACTTGAGCG
TCGATTTTTGTGATGCTCGTCAGGGGGGCGGAGCCTATGGAAAAACGCCAGCAACGCGGCCTTTTTACGG
TTCCTGGCCTTTTGCTGGCCTTTTGCTCACATGTTCTTTCCTGCGTTATCCCCTGATTCTGTGGATAACC
GTATTACCGCCTTTGAGTGAGCTGATACCGCTCGCCGCAGCCGAACGACCGAGCGCAGCGAGTCAGTGAG
CGAGGAAGCGGAAGAGCGCCTGATGCGGTATTTTCTCCTTACGCATCTGTGCGGTATTTCACACCGCATA
TATGGTGCACTCTCAGTACAATCTGCTCTGATGCCGCATAGTTAAGCCAGTATACACTCCGCTATCGCTA
CGTGACTGGGTCATGGCTGCGCCCCGACACCCGCCAACACCCGCTGACGCGCCCTGACGGGCTTGTCTGC
TCCCGGCATCCGCTTACAGACAAGCTGTGACCGTCTCCGGGAGCTGCATGTGTCAGAGGTTTTCACCGTC
ATCACCGAAACGCGCGAGGCAGCTGCGGTAAAGCTCATCAGCGTGGTCGTGAAGCGATTCACAGATGTCT
GCCTGTTCATCCGCGTCCAGCTCGTTGAGTTTCTCCAGAAGCGTTAATGTCTGGCTTCTGATAAAGCGGG
CCATGTTAAGGGCGGTTTTTTCCTGTTTGGTCACTGATGCCTCCGTGTAAGGGGGATTTCTGTTCATGGG
GGTAATGATACCGATGAAACGAGAGAGGATGCTCACGATACGGGTTACTGATGATGAACATGCCCGGTTA
CTGGAACGTTGTGAGGGTAAACAACTGGCGGTATGGATGCGGCGGGACCAGAGAAAAATCACTCAGGGTC
AATGCCAGCGCTTCGTTAATACAGATGTAGGTGTTCCACAGGGTAGCCAGCAGCATCCTGCGATGCAGAT
CCGGAACATAATGGTGCAGGGCGCTGACTTCCGCGTTTCCAGACTTTACGAAACACGGAAACCGAAGACC
ATTCATGTTGTTGCTCAGGTCGCAGACGTTTTGCAGCAGCAGTCGCTTCACGTTCGCTCGCGTATCGGTG
ATTCATTCTGCTAACCAGTAAGGCAACCCCGCCAGCCTAGCCGGGTCCTCAACGACAGGAGCACGATCAT
GCTAGTCATGCCCCGCGCCCACCGGAAGGAGCTGACTGGGTTGAAGGCTCTCAAGGGCATCGGTCGAGAT
CCCGGTGCCTAATGAGTGAGCTAACTTACATTAATTGCGTTGCGCTCACTGCCCGCTTTCCAGTCGGGAA
ACCTGTCGTGCCAGCTGCATTAATGAATCGGCCAACGCGCGGGGAGAGGCGGTTTGCGTATTGGGCGCCA
GGGTGGTTTTTCTTTTCACCAGTGAGACGGGCAACAGCTGATTGCCCTTCACCGCCTGGCCCTGAGAGAG
TTGCAGCAAGCGGTCCACGCTGGTTTGCCCCAGCAGGCGAAAATCCTGTTTGATGGTGGTTAACGGCGGG
ATATAACATGAGCTGTCTTCGGTATCGTCGTATCCCACTACCGAGATGTCCGCACCAACGCGCAGCCCGG
ACTCGGTAATGGCGCGCATTGCGCCCAGCGCCATCTGATCGTTGGCAACCAGCATCGCAGTGGGAACGAT
GCCCTCATTCAGCATTTGCATGGTTTGTTGAAAACCGGACATGGCACTCCAGTCGCCTTCCCGTTCCGCT
ATCGGCTGAATTTGATTGCGAGTGAGATATTTATGCCAGCCAGCCAGACGCAGACGCGCCGAGACAGAAC
TTAATGGGCCCGCTAACAGCGCGATTTGCTGGTGACCCAATGCGACCAGATGCTCCACGCCCAGTCGCGT
ACCGTCTTCATGGGAGAAAATAATACTGTTGATGGGTGTCTGGTCAGAGACATCAAGAAATAACGCCGGA
ACATTAGTGCAGGCAGCTTCCACAGCAATGGCATCCTGGTCATCCAGCGGATAGTTAATGATCAGCCCAC
TGACGCGTTGCGCGAGAAGATTGTGCACCGCCGCTTTACAGGCTTCGACGCCGCTTCGTTCTACCATCGA
CACCACCACGCTGGCACCCAGTTGATCGGCGCGAGATTTAATCGCCGCGACAATTTGCGACGGCGCGTGC
AGGGCCAGACTGGAGGTGGCAACGCCAATCAGCAACGACTGTTTGCCCGCCAGTTGTTGTGCCACGCGGT
TGGGAATGTAATTCAGCTCCGCCATCGCCGCTTCCACTTTTTCCCGCGTTTTCGCAGAAACGTGGCTGGC
CTGGTTCACCACGCGGGAAACGGTCTGATAAGAGACACCGGCATACTCTGCGACATCGTATAACGTTACT
GGTTTCACATTCACCACCCTGAATTGACTCTCTTCCGGGCGCTATCATGCCATACCGCGAAAGGTTTTGC
GCCATTCGATGGTGTCCGGGATCTCGACGCTCTCCCTTATGCGACTCCTGCATTAGGAAGCAGCCCAGTA
GTAGGTTGAGGCCGTTGAGCACCGCCGCCGCAAGGAATGGTGCATGCAAGGAGATGGCGCCCAACAGTCC
CCCGGCCACGGGGCCTGCCACCATACCCACGCCGAAACAAGCGCTCATGAGCCCGAAGTGGCGAGCCCGA
TCTTCCCCATCGGTGATGTCGGCGATATAGGCGCCAGCAACCGCACCTGTGGCGCCGGTGATGCCGGCCA
CGATGCGTCCGGCGTAGCCTAGGATCGAGATCGATCTCGATCCCGCGAAATTAATACGACTCACTAAC
