>Addgene plasmid #73423 | pETM6-1D4-mCherry | addgene partial sequence | sequence record 139329 | pBRrevBam 5'-GGTGATGTCGGCGATATAGG-3'
GATGCGTCCGGCGTAGCCTAGGATCGAGATCGATCTCGATCCCGCGAAATTAATACGACTCACTAACAAG
GAATTGTGAGCGGATAACAATTCCCCTCTAGAAATAATTTTGTTTAACTTTAAGAAGGAGATATACATAT
GGTTTCAAAAGGCGAAGAAGACAACATGGCGATTATCAAGGAATTTATGCGTTTCAAGGTCCACATGGAA
GGCAGCGTCAATGGTCACGAATTTGAAATTGAAGGCGAAGGTGAAGGCCGTCCGTATGAAGGCACCCAGA
CGGCAAAACTGAAGGTCACCAAAGGCGGTCCGCTGCCGTTTGCTTGGGATATTCTGTCACCGCAATTCAT
GTATGGTTCGAAAGCGTACGTTAAGCATCCGGCCGATATCCCGGACTATCTGAAACTGTCCTTTCCGGAA
GGCTTCAAATGGGAACGTGTTATGAACTTCGAAGATGGCGGTGTGGTTACCGTCACGCAGGATAGCTCTC
TGCAAGACGGTGAATTTATTTATAAAGTGAAGCTGCGCGGCACCAATTTCCCGAGCGATGGTCCGGTTAT
GCAGAAAAAGACGATGGGCTGGGAAGCGAGTTCCGAACGTATGTACCCGGAAGACGGTGCCCTGAAAGGC
GAAATCAAGCAGCGCCTGAAACTGAAGGATGGCGGTCACTATGACGCAGAAGTGAAAACCACGTACAAGG
CTAAAAAGCCGGTCCAACTGCCGGGTGCATACAACGTGAACATCAAGCTGGATATCACCAGCCATAACGA
AGACTATACGATCGTTGAACAGTACGAACGTGCAGAAGGCCGCCACTCTACCGGCGGTATGGATGAACTG
TACAA
