>Addgene plasmid #73423 | pETM6-1D4-mCherry | addgene partial sequence | sequence record 139332 | T7term 5'-GCTAGTTATTGCTCAGCGG-3'
TAGACGAGTCCATGTGCTGGCGTTCAAATTTCGCAGCAGCGGTTTCTTTACCAGACTCGAGGGTACCTTA
TTTGTACAGTTCATCCATACCGCCGGTAGAGTGGCGGCCTTCTGCACGTTCGTACTGTTCAACGATCGTA
TAGTCTTCGTTATGGCTGGTGATATCCAGCTTGATGTTCACGTTGTATGCACCCGGCAGTTGGACCGGCT
TTTTAGCCTTGTACGTGGTTTTCACTTCTGCGTCATAGTGACCGCCATCCTTCAGTTTCAGGCGCTGCTT
GATTTCGCCTTTCAGGGCACCGTCTTCCGGGTACATACGTTCGGAACTCGCTTCCCAGCCCATCGTCTTT
TTCTGCATAACCGGACCATCGCTCGGGAAATTGGTGCCGCGCAGCTTCACTTTATAAATAAATTCACCGT
CTTGCAGAGAGCTATCCTGCGTGACGGTAACCACACCGCCATCTTCGAAGTTCATAACACGTTCCCATTT
GAAGCCTTCCGGAAAGGACAGTTTCAGATAGTCCGGGATATCGGCCGGATGCTTAACGTACGCTTTCGAA
CCATACATGAATTGCGGTGACAGAATATCCCAAGCAAACGGCAGCGGACCGCCTTTGGTGACCTTCAGTT
TTGCCGTCTGGGTGCCTTCATACGGACGGCCTTCACCTTCGCCTTCAATTTCAAATTCGTGACCATTGAC
GCTGCCTTCCATGTGGACCTTGAAACGCATAAATTCCTTGATAATCGCCATGTTGTCTTCTTCGCCTTTT
GAA
